>Addgene plasmid #133878 | TB:5xNF- κβ_RE:MiniP | addgene full sequence | sequence record 272192 | Addgene NGS Result
AATAAAATATCTTTATTTTCATTACATCTGTGTGTTGGTTTTTTGTGTGAATCGATAGTACTAACATACG
CTCTCCATCAAAACAAAACGAAACAAAACAAACTAGCAAAATAGGCTGTCCCCAGTGCAAGTGCAGGTGC
CAGAACATTTCTCTCGCATGCATGAGGGGAATTTCCGGGGACTTTCCCGGGAATTTGCGGGGGACTTTCC
GGGAATTTCCTCCCTCGAGGATATCAAATCTGGCCTCGGCGGCCAAGCTTAGACACTAGAGGGTATATAA
TGGAAGCTCGACTTCCAGCTTGGCAATCCGGTACTGTTGGTAAAGCCACCAATGCGAGACCACTCATCGC
CCAATCGAATTCCCGCGGCCGCCATGGCGGCCGGGAGCATGCGACGTCGGGCCCAATTCGCCCTATAGTG
AGTCGTATTACAATTCACTGGCCGTCGTTTTACAACGTCGTGACTGGGAAAACCCTGGCGTTACCCAACT
TAATCGCCTTGCAGCACATCCCCCTTTCGCCAGCTGGCGTAATAGCGAAGAGGCCCGCACCGATCGCCCT
TCCCAACAGTTGCGCAGCCTGAATGGCGAATGG
[124 nt withheld, positions 594-717]
C
[91 nt withheld, positions 719-809]
AGGGTGATGGTTCACGTAGTGGGCCAGCGCCCTGATAGACGGTTTTTCGCCCTTTGACGTTGGAGTCCAC
GTTCTTT
[37 nt withheld, positions 887-923]
ACCCTATCTCGGTCTATTCTTTTGATTTATAAGGGATTTTGCCGATTTCGGCCTATTGGTTAAAAAATGA
GCTGATTTAACAAAAATTTAACGCGAATTTTAACAAAATATTAACGCTTACAATTTCCTGATGCGGTATT
TTCTCCTTACGCATCTGTGCGGTATTTCACACCGCATCAGGTGGCACTTTTCGGGGAAATGTGCGCGGAA
CCCCTATTTGTTTATTTTTCTAAATACATTCAAATATGTATCCGCTCATGAGACAATAACCCTGATAAAT
GCTTCAATAATATTGAAAAAGGAAGAGTATGAGTATTCAACATTTCCGTGTCGCCCTTATTCCCTTTTTT
GCGGCATTTTGCCTTCCTGTTTTTGCTCACCCAGAAACGCTGGTGAAAGTAAAAGATGCTGAAGATCAGT
TGGGTGCACGAGTGGGTTACATCGAACTGGATCTCAACAGCGGTAAGATCCTTGAGAGTTTTCGCCCCGA
AGAACGTTTTCCAATGATGAGCACTTTTAAAGTTCTGCTATGTGGCGCGGTATTATCCCGTATTGACGCC
GGGCAAGAGCAACTCGGTCGCCGCATACACTATTCTCAGAATGACTTGGTTGAGTACTCACCAGTCACAG
AAAAGCATCTTACGGATGGCATGACAGTAAGAGAATTATGCAGTGCTGCCATAACCATGAGTGATAACAC
TGCGGCCAACTTACTTCTGACAACGATCGGAGGACCGAAGGAGCTAACCGCTTTTTTGCACAACATGGGG
GATCATGTAACTCGCCTTGATCGTTGGGAACCGGAGCTGAATGAAGCCATACCAAACGACGAGCGTGACA
CCACGATGCCTGTAGCAATGGCAACAACGTTGCGCAAACTATTAACTGGCGAACTACTTACTCTAGCTTC
CCGGCAACAATTAATAGACTGGATGGAGGCGGATAAAGTTGCAGGACCACTTCTGCGCTCGGCCCTTCCG
GCTGGCTGGTTTATTGCTGATAAATCTGGAGCCGGTGAGCGTGGGTCGCGCGGTATCATTGCAGCACTGG
GGCCAGATGGTAAGCCCTCCCGTATCGTAGTTATCTACACGACGGGGAGTCAGGCAACTATGGATGAACG
AAATAGACAGATCGCTGAGATAGGTGCCTCACTGATTAAGCATTGGTAACTGTCAGACCAAGTTTACTCA
TATATACTTTAGATTGATTTAAAACTTCATTTTTAATTTAAAAGGATCTAGGTGAAGATCCTTTTTGATA
ATCTCATGACCAAAATCCCTTAACGTGAGTTTTCGTTCCACTGAGCGTCAGACCCCGTAGAAAAGATCAA
AGGATCTTCTTGAGATCCTTTTTTTCTGCGCGTAATCTGCTGCTTGCAAACAAAAAAACCACCGCTACCA
GCGGTGGTTTGTTTGCCGGATCAAGAGCTACCAACTCTTTTTCCGAAGGTAACTGGCTTCAGCAGAGCGC
AGATACCAAATACTGTTCTTCTAGTGTAGCCGTAGTTAGGCCACCACTTCAAGAACTCTGTAGCACCGCC
TACATACCTCGCTCTGCTAATCCTGTTACCAGTGGCTGCTGCCAGTGGCGATAAGTCGTGTCTTACCGGG
TTGGACTCAAGACGATAGTTACCGGATAAGGCGCAGCGGTCGGGCTGAACGGGGGGTTCGTGCACACAGC
CCAGCTTGGAGCGAACGACCTACACCGAACTGAGATACCTACAGCGTGAGCTATGAGAAAGCGCCACGCT
TCCCGAAGGGAGAAAGGCGGACAGGTATCCGGTAAGCGGCAGGGTCGGAACAGGAGAGCGCACGAGGGAG
CTTCCAGGGGGAAACGCCTGGTATCTTTATAGTCCTGTCGGGTTTCGCCACCTCTGACTTGAGCGTCGAT
TTTTGTGATGCTCGTCAGGGGGGCGGAGCCTATGGAAAAACGCCAGCAACGCGGCCTTTTTACGGTTCCT
GGCCTTTTGCTGGCCTTTTGCTCACATGTTCTTTCCTGCGTTATCCCCTGATTCTGTGGATAACCGTATT
ACCGCCTTTGAGTGAGCTGATACCGCTCGCCGCAGCCGAACGACCGAGCGCAGCGAGTCAGTGAGCGAGG
AAGCGGAAGAGCGCCCAATACGCAAACCGCCTCTCCCCGCGCGTTGGCCGATTCATTAATGCAGCTGGCA
CGACAGGTTTCCCGACTGGAAAGCGGGCAGTGAGCGCAACGCAATTAATGTGAGTTAGCTCACTCATTAG
GCACCCCAGGCTTTACACTTTATGCTTCCGGCTCGTATGTTGTGTGGAATTGTGAGCGGATAACAATTTC
ACACAGGAAACAGCTATGACCATGATTACGCCAAGCTATTTAGGTGACACTATAGAATACTCAAGCTATG
CATCCAACGCGTTGGGAGCTCTCCCATATGGTCGACCTGCAGGCGGCCGCGAATTCACTAGTGATTGGGC
GATGAGTGGTCTCGGGAG
Features (pLannotate 1.2.2; 16 found; start..end, strand, type, name):
      1..49      +  polyA_signal   poly(A) signal: synthetic polyadenylation signal
     63..154     +  misc_feature   pause site: RNA polymerase II transcriptional pause signal from the human α2 globin gene
    267..298     +  promoter       minP: minimal TATA-box promoter with low basal activity
    412..430     -  promoter       T7 promoter: promoter for bacteriophage T7 RNA polymerase
    433..590     +  CDS            lacZα (fragment): LacZα fragment of β-galactosidase; lacZ fragment
    594..1049    +  rep_origin     f1 ori (sequence partly withheld): f1 bacteriophage origin of replication; arrow indicates direction of (+) strand synthesis
   1050..1100    -  misc_feature   bom (fragment): basis of mobility region from pBR322
   1127..1231    +  promoter       AmpR promoter: bla
   1232..2092    +  CDS            AmpR: β-lactamase; bla; confers resistance to ampicillin, carbenicillin, and related antibiotics
   2263..2851    +  rep_origin     ori: high-copy-number ColE1/pMB1/pBR322/pUC origin of replication
   3034..3126    +  CDS            lacI (fragment): lac repressor; lacI; The lac repressor binds to the lac operator to inhibit transcription in E. coli. This inhibition can be relieved by adding lactose or isopropyl-β-D-thiogalactopyranoside (IPTG).
   3139..3160    +  protein_bind   CAP binding site: CAP binding activates transcription in the presence of cAMP. E. coli catabolite activator protein
   3175..3205    +  promoter       lac promoter: promoter for the E. coli lac operon
   3213..3229    +  protein_bind   lac operator: The lac repressor binds to the lac operator to inhibit transcription in E. coli. This inhibition can be relieved by adding lactose or isopropyl-β-D-thiogalactopyranoside (IPTG). lac repressor encoded by lacI
   3271..3289    +  promoter       SP6 promoter: promoter for bacteriophage SP6 RNA polymerase
   3301..3363    +  CDS            VESPI_VESMG (fragment): Experimental evidence at protein level: Swiss-Prot protein existence level 1. Shows contractile activity on isolated ileum smooth muscle. From Vespa magnifica (Hornet).
