[The description below was written by a language model from this plasmid's Addgene catalogue record and pLannotate feature annotations shown in this document.]
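Description:
TB:5xNF-κβ_RE:MiniP is a small (about 3.4 kb) part-donor plasmid built in the pUPD backbone, a domestication/entry vector used in Golden Gate–style modular assembly. It is not a complete expression vector: it stores a single regulatory module intended to be combined with other parts. The backbone is propagated in E. coli at high copy from a ColE1/pUC-type origin and selected with ampicillin through the β-lactamase gene. It also carries an f1 phage origin, flanking T7 and SP6 promoters, and lac promoter/operator and lacZα remnants, which are left over from the blue/white screening cassette that the insert replaced. The short hit to a hornet peptide in the automated annotation is almost certainly a spurious match, not a designed element.

The insert was cloned through BsmBI sites that were destroyed in the process, and according to the depositor it can be released with BsaI for downstream assembly. It consists of three pieces in series. First is a transcription blocker, annotated as a synthetic polyadenylation signal followed by the RNA polymerase II pause site from the human α2 globin gene, which terminates read-through from upstream units so that it does not drive the reporter. Next come five copies of the NF-κB DNA binding motif; these are not separately annotated but would lie in the gap between the pause site and the promoter. Last is a minimal TATA-box promoter with low basal activity. Placed upstream of a luciferase coding part, this module makes reporter output dependent on NF-κB activation. The associated work describes assembling such pathway-responsive units into multiplex luciferase reporter plasmids that monitor up to six signalling pathways simultaneously in mammalian cells.
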