Addgene plasmid #133878: TB:5xNF- κβ_RE:MiniP
Purpose: 5 copies of the NF-κβ DNA binding motif
Depositing lab: Koen Venken. Depositing organization: Baylor College of Medicine. Publication: Rapid and Efficient Synthetic Assembly of Multiplex Luciferase Reporter Plasmids for the Simultaneous Monitoring of Up to Six Cellular Signaling Pathways. Sarrion-Perdigones A, Gonzalez Y, Venken KJT. Curr Protoc Mol Biol. 2020 Jun;131(1):e121. doi: 10.1002/cpmb.121. PubMed 32539183.
Backbone
  Vector backbone: pUPD
  Backbone manufacturer: Diego Orzaez Lab
  Backbone size w/o insert (bp): 3057
  Total vector size (bp): 3391
  Vector type: Mammalian Expression, Luciferase, Synthetic Biology
Growth in bacteria
  Bacterial resistance: Ampicillin, 100 μg/mL
  Growth temperature: 37°C
  Growth strain: DH5alpha
  Copy number: High Copy
Gene/Insert
  Gene/Insert name: 5 copies of the NF-kb DNA binding motif (alt name: Transcription Blocker + 5 copies of the NF-kb DNA binding motif + miniP)
  Species: H. sapiens (human), Synthetic
  Cloning method: Restriction Enzyme; 5′ cloning site BsmBI (destroyed during cloning); 3′ cloning site BsmBI (destroyed during cloning)
  Sequencing primers: 5′ gtaaaacgacggccagt; 3′ gtcatagctgtttcctg
Terms and licenses: Academic/Nonprofit Terms; Industry Terms: Not Available to Industry
Depositor comments: Insert can be released with BsaI
How to cite: TB:5xNF- κβ_RE:MiniP was a gift from Koen Venken (Addgene plasmid # 133878 ; http://n2t.net/addgene:133878 ; RRID:Addgene_133878)
